>Addgene plasmid #22633 | pEF1a-mRor2deltaST2 | addgene partial sequence | sequence record 28427 | 22633 with BGH-rev
ACCGGTNTGCATATTCNGATCCTCTTCTGAGATGAGTTTTTGTTCGAAGGGCCCTCTAGATTATTTGTCA
TCATCGTCCTTATAGTCCCCCTCGAGGGCTTCAAGCTGGACATGAGCCGCCTCGGTCACCTGGAGCGTGT
CATTGTCTCCCAGGAGTTCAGTCTCAGGGACAGACCCCTCCTCCTCCTCCTCTGCTTCCTGCACAGGGCT
CTGGGCCACGTCTTCCGCGATGTTCTGTACATCCTCGGTGCCCTCAGAGAGTAGGGCCGCCCTGTCCGCC
GGCTTGGGGACCATCTGAGGGGGCACCTGCTGTGGGGCCATCTGCATGGGGATCTGGACTGGGTAGAAGT
TGGGCAGGTAGGCCCCGTATGCCGGTACCGGCTGATAGCCGTTCACCGGGATGTACAGCTGTGCGGGGGG
CACCAAGGGTCTGATCTGACCCTTCATGGGGATGAACTGAGGCTGTGGGAAGGGCTGGGCCTTCTGCTTG
GGGGCCATATAGCGGGCATTGCTCACATTGCTTACGGGGCTGGTGCTCAGGGAGCTGGTCTGTGTGGTGT
TGCTGGCTCCTGAGGTCTGCGCGGAACTATTATAGTTGGATAGGTTGCCCCAGGACCGGAGCCGGCTGTG
GATGTCCTTAAAGCGGGGCCTCCGGCTTGGGAACTCATTCCAGCATTCAATCATGAGGGCATAGACCCAG
GCGGGGCAGTCATCCGGGCAGGGCAGCACCTGCCGGCTCCGGATCATCTCCACCACGTCCTGGTTGGAGT
ANCCACAGTANGGCTGCAGGCCGTANCTAAAGACCTCCCAGANGANCACACCGTNNNCCAGATGTCANAG
TCNATGGAGAACTTTCCATACATGACGGCCTCGGGGGACNTCCAGCGGANGGGCAGCAGTGAATTGNCCA
T
