[The description below was written by a language model from this plasmid's Addgene catalogue record.]
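Description:
pEF1a-mRor2deltaST2 is a mammalian expression plasmid built on the pEF1a-myc/his A backbone. It is propagated in E. coli under ampicillin selection and carries a neomycin resistance marker, so transfected mammalian cells can be selected with G418. No feature table is provided and the promoter is not listed as a separate field. The backbone name indicates that expression is driven by the human EF-1α promoter, a strong constitutive promoter active in a wide range of mammalian cell types. The listed sequencing primers (T7 forward and BGH reverse) suggest that a T7 priming site and a bovine growth hormone polyadenylation region flank the cloning site. The origin of replication and copy number are not recorded.

The insert is a roughly 2.8 kb mouse Ror2 cDNA encoding the Ror2 receptor tyrosine kinase (also known as Ntrkr2), with the ST2 domain deleted. In Ror2 nomenclature this generally refers to the second serine/threonine-rich region of the cytoplasmic tail, although the record does not define the deletion boundaries. The protein carries a C-terminal Flag tag for detection or immunoprecipitation. The record does not say whether the backbone's myc/His tags are also in frame. The fragment was cloned into a single XbaI site that is retained on both sides, so insertion was non-directional and orientation had to be confirmed.

The associated publication examines the requirement for Ror2 tyrosine kinase activity in Wnt5A signalling. This construct therefore appears to be a domain-deletion mutant for testing which intracellular regions of Ror2 are needed to transduce Wnt5A signals in transfected mammalian cells.
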