Addgene plasmid #22633: pEF1a-mRor2deltaST2
Depositing lab: Roel Nusse. Depositing organization: Stanford University. Publication: Ror2 receptor requires tyrosine kinase activity to mediate Wnt5A signaling. Mikels A, Minami Y, Nusse R. J Biol Chem. 2009 Oct 30;284(44):30167-76. doi: 10.1074/jbc.M109.041715. Epub 2009 Aug 31. PubMed 19720827.
Backbone
  Vector backbone: pEF1a-myc/his A
  Backbone size w/o insert (bp): 9226
  Vector type: Mammalian Expression
  Selectable markers: Neomycin (select with G418)
Growth in bacteria
  Bacterial resistance: Ampicillin, 100 μg/mL
  Growth temperature: 37°C
  Growth strain: DH5alpha
  Copy number: Unknown
Gene/Insert
  Gene/Insert name: Ror2 delta ST2 (alt name: Ror2)
  Species: M. musculus (mouse)
  Insert size (bp): 2769
  Mutation: Deletion of ST2 domain
  GenBank ID: AB010384
  Entrez Gene: Ror2 (a.k.a. Ntrkr2)
  Tag / fusion protein: Flag (C terminal on insert)
  Cloning method: Restriction Enzyme; 5′ cloning site XbaI (not destroyed); 3′ cloning site XbaI (not destroyed)
  Sequencing primers: 5′ T7; 3′ BGH reverse
Resource information
  A portion of this plasmid was derived from a plasmid made by: Dr. Y. Minami (Japan)
Terms and licenses: Academic/Nonprofit Terms; Industry Terms: Not Available to Industry
How to cite: pEF1a-mRor2deltaST2 was a gift from Roel Nusse (Addgene plasmid # 22633 ; http://n2t.net/addgene:22633 ; RRID:Addgene_22633)
